>Addgene plasmid #231986 | pHIV-EF1a-2A-Ovalbumin(dN)-ZsGreen | addgene full sequence | sequence record 460790 | Addgene NGS Result
CCCTTGCCCTTCGCCGAGGACATCTTGTCCGCCGCCTTCATGTACGGCAACCGCGTGTTCACCGAGTACC
CCCAGGACATCGTCGACTACTTCAAGAACTCCTGCCCCGCCGGCTACACCTGGGACCGCTCCTTCCTGTT
CGAGGACGGCGCCGTGTGCATCTGCAACGCCGACATCACCGTGAGCGTGGAGGAGAACTGCATGTACCAC
GAGTCCAAGTTCTACGGCGTGAACTTCCCCGCCGACGGCCCCGTGATGAAGAAGATGACCGACAACTGGG
AGCCCTCCTGCGAGAAGATCATCCCCGTGCCCAAGCAGGGCATCTTGAAGGGCGACGTGAGCATGTACCT
GCTGCTGAAGGACGGTGGCCGCTTGCGCTGCCAGTTCGACACCGTGTACAAGGCCAAGTCCGTGCCCCGC
AAGATGCCCGACTGGCACTTCATCCAGCACAAGCTGACCCGCGAGGACCGCAGCGACGCCAAGAACCAGA
AGTGGCACCTGACCGAGCACGCCATCGCCTCCGGCTCCGCCTTGCCCTAAGGATCGGCCGCATCGATACC
GTCGACCTCGATCGAGACCTAGAAAAACATGGAGCAATCACAAGTAGCAATACAGCAGCTACCAATGCTG
ATTGTGCCTGGCTAGAAGCACAAGAGGAGGAGGAGGTGGGTTTTCCAGTCACACCTCAGGTACCTTTAAG
ACCAATGACTTACAAGGCAGCTGTAGATCTTAGCCACTTTTTAAAAGAAAAGGGGGGACTGGAAGGGCTA
ATTCACTCCCAACGAAGACAAGATATCCTTGATCTGTGGATCTACCACACACAAGGCTACTTCCCTGATT
GGCAGAACTACACACCAGGGCCAGGGATCAGATATCCACTGACCTTTGGATGGTGCTACAAGCTAGTACC
AGTTGAGCAAGAGAAGGTAGAAGAAGCCAATGAAGGAGAGAACACCCGCTTGTTACACCCTGTGAGCCTG
CATGGGATGGATGACCCGGAGAGAGAAGTATTAGAGTGGAGGTTTGACAGCCGCCTAGCATTTCATCACA
TGGCCCGAGAGCTGCATCCGGACTGTACTGGGTCTCTCTGGTTAGACCAGATCTGAGCCTGGGAGCTCTC
TGGCTAACTAGGGAACCCACTGCTTAAGCCTCAATAAAGCTTGCCTTGAGTGCTTCAAGTAGTGTGTGCC
CGTCTGTTGTGTGACTCTGGTAACTAGAGATCCCTCAGACCCTTTTAGTCAGTGTGGAAAATCTCTAGCA
GCATGTGAGCAAAAGGCCAGCAAAAGGCCAGGAACCGTAAAAAGGCCGCGTTGCTGGCGTTTTTCCATAG
GCTCCGCCCCCCTGACGAGCATCACAAAAATCGACGCTCAAGTCAGAGGTGGCGAAACCCGACAGGACTA
TAAAGATACCAGGCGTTTCCCCCTGGAAGCTCCCTCGTGCGCTCTCCTGTTCCGACCCTGCCGCTTACCG
GATACCTGTCCGCCTTTCTCCCTTCGGGAAGCGTGGCGCTTTCTCATAGCTCACGCTGTAGGTATCTCAG
TTCGGTGTAGGTCGTTCGCTCCAAGCTGGGCTGTGTGCACGAACCCCCCGTTCAGCCCGACCGCTGCGCC
TTATCCGGTAACTATCGTCTTGAGTCCAACCCGGTAAGACACGACTTATCGCCACTGGCAGCAGCCACTG
GTAACAGGATTAGCAGAGCGAGGTATGTAGGCGGTGCTACAGAGTTCTTGAAGTGGTGGCCTAACTACGG
CTACACTAGAAGAACAGTATTTGGTATCTGCGCTCTGCTGAAGCCAGTTACCTTCGGAAAAAGAGTTGGT
AGCTCTTGATCCGGCAAACAAACCACCGCTGGTAGCGGTGGTTTTTTTGTTTGCAAGCAGCAGATTACGC
GCAGAAAAAAAGGATCTCAAGAAGATCCTTTGATCTTTTCTACGGGGTCTGACGCTCAGTGGAACGAAAA
CTCACGTTAAGGGATTTTGGTCATGAGATTATCAAAAAGGATCTTCACCTAGATCCTTTTAAATTAAAAA
TGAAGTTTTAAATCAATCTAAAGTATATATGAGTAAACTTGGTCTGACAGTTACCAATGCTTAATCAGTG
AGGCACCTATCTCAGCGATCTGTCTATTTCGTTCATCCATAGTTGCCTGACTCCCCGTCGTGTAGATAAC
TACGATACGGGAGGGCTTACCATCTGGCCCCAGTGCTGCAATGATACCGCGAGACCCACGCTCACCGGCT
CCAGATTTATCAGCAATAAACCAGCCAGCCGGAAGGGCCGAGCGCAGAAGTGGTCCTGCAACTTTATCCG
CCTCCATCCAGTCTATTAATTGTTGCCGGGAAGCTAGAGTAAGTAGTTCGCCAGTTAATAGTTTGCGCAA
CGTTGTTGCCATTGCTACAGGCATCGTGGTGTCACGCTCGTCGTTTGGTATGGCTTCATTCAGCTCCGGT
TCCCAACGATCAAGGCGAGTTACATGATCCCCCATGTTGTGCAAAAAAGCGGTTAGCTCCTTCGGTCCTC
CGATCGTTGTCAGAAGTAAGTTGGCCGCAGTGTTATCACTCATGGTTATGGCAGCACTGCATAATTCTCT
TACTGTCATGCCATCCGTAAGATGCTTTTCTGTGACTGGTGAGTACTCAACCAAGTCATTCTGAGAATAG
TGTATGCGGCGACCGAGTTGCTCTTGCCCGGCGTCAATACGGGATAATACCGCGCCACATAGCAGAACTT
TAAAAGTGCTCATCATTGGAAAACGTTCTTCGGGGCGAAAACTCTCAAGGATCTTACCGCTGTTGAGATC
CAGTTCGATGTAACCCACTCGTGCACCCAACTGATCTTCAGCATCTTTTACTTTCACCAGCGTTTCTGGG
TGAGCAAAAACAGGAAGGCAAAATGCCGCAAAAAAGGGAATAAGGGCGACACGGAAATGTTGAATACTCA
TACTCTTCCTTTTTCAATATTATTGAAGCATTTATCAGGGTTATTGTCTCATGAGCGGATACATATTTGA
ATGTATTTAGAAAAATAAACAAATAGGGGTTCCGCGCACATTTCCCCGAAAAGTGCCACCTGACGTCGAC
GGATCGGGAGATCTCCCGATCCCCTATGGTGCACTCTCAGTACAATCTGCTCTGATGCCGCATAGTTAAG
CCAGTATCTGCTCCCTGCTTGTGTGTTGGAGGTCGCTGAGTAGTGCGCGAGCAAAATTTAAGCTACAACA
AGGCAAGGCTTGACCGACAATTGCATGAAGAATCTGCTTAGGGTTAGGCGTTTTGCGCTGCTTCGCGATG
TACGGGCCAGATATACGCGTTGACATTGATTATTGACTAGTTATTAATAGTAATCAATTACGGGGTCATT
AGTTCATAGCCCATATATGGAGTTCCGCGTTACATAACTTACGGTAAATGGCCCGCCTGGCTGACCGCCC
AACGACCCCCGCCCATTGACGTCAATAATGACGTATGTTCCCATAGTAACGCCAATAGGGACTTTCCATT
GACGTCAATGGGTGGAGTATTTACGGTAAACTGCCCACTTGGCAGTACATCAAGTGTATCATATGCCAAG
TACGCCCCCTATTGACGTCAATGACGGTAAATGGCCCGCCTGGCATTATGCCCAGTACATGACCTTATGG
GACTTTCCTACTTGGCAGTACATCTACGTATTAGTCATCGCTATTACCATGGTGATGCGGTTTTGGCAGT
ACATCAATGGGCGTGGATAGCGGTTTGACTCACGGGGATTTCCAAGTCTCCACCCCATTGACGTCAATGG
GAGTTTGTTTTGGCACCAAAATCAACGGGACTTTCCAAAATGTCGTAACAACTCCGCCCCATTGACGCAA
ATGGGCGGTAGGCGTGTACGGTGGGAGGTCTATATAAGCAGCGCGTTTTGCCTGTACTGGGTCTCTCTGG
TTAGACCAGATCTGAGCCTGGGAGCTCTCTGGCTAACTAGGGAACCCACTGCTTAAGCCTCAATAAAGCT
TGCCTTGAGTGCTTCAAGTAGTGTGTGCCCGTCTGTTGTGTGACTCTGGTAACTAGAGATCCCTCAGACC
CTTTTAGTCAGTGTGGAAAATCTCTAGCAGTGGCGCCCGAACAGGGACTTGAAAGCGAAAGGGAAACCAG
AGGAGCTCTCTCGACGCAGGACTCGGCTTGCTGAAGCGCGCACGGCAAGAGGCGAGGGGCGGCGACTGGT
GAGTACGCCAAAAATTTTGACTAGCGGAGGCTAGAAGGAGAGAGATGGGTGCGAGAGCGTCAGTATTAAG
CGGGGGAGAATTAGATCGCGATGGGAAAAAATTCGGTTAAGGCCAGGGGGAAAGAAAAAATATAAATTAA
AACATATAGTATGGGCAAGCAGGGAGCTAGAACGATTCGCAGTTAATCCTGGCCTGTTAGAAACATCAGA
AGGCTGTAGACAAATACTGGGACAGCTACAACCATCCCTTCAGACAGGATCAGAAGAACTTAGATCATTA
TATAATACAGTAGCAACCCTCTATTGTGTGCATCAAAGGATAGAGATAAAAGACACCAAGGAAGCTTTAG
ACAAGATAGAGGAAGAGCAAAACAAAAGTAAGACCACCGCACAGCAAGCGGCCGGCCGCTGATCTTCAGA
CCTGGAGGAGGAGATATGAGGGACAATTGGAGAAGTGAATTATATAAATATAAAGTAGTAAAAATTGAAC
CATTAGGAGTAGCACCCACCAAGGCAAAGAGAAGAGTGGTGCAGAGAGAAAAAAGAGCAGTGGGAATAGG
AGCTTTGTTCCTTGGGTTCTTGGGAGCAGCAGGAAGCACTATGGGCGCAGCGTCAATGACGCTGACGGTA
CAGGCCAGACAATTATTGTCTGGTATAGTGCAGCAGCAGAACAATTTGCTGAGGGCTATTGAGGCGCAAC
AGCATCTGTTGCAACTCACAGTCTGGGGCATCAAGCAGCTCCAGGCAAGAATCCTGGCTGTGGAAAGATA
CCTAAAGGATCAACAGCTCCTGGGGATTTGGGGTTGCTCTGGAAAACTCATTTGCACCACTGCTGTGCCT
TGGAATGCTAGTTGGAGTAATAAATCTCTGGAACAGATTTGGAATCACACGACCTGGATGGAGTGGGACA
GAGAAATTAACAATTACACAAGCTTAATACACTCCTTAATTGAAGAATCGCAAAACCAGCAAGAAAAGAA
TGAACAAGAATTATTGGAATTAGATAAATGGGCAAGTTTGTGGAATTGGTTTAACATAACAAATTGGCTG
TGGTATATAAAATTATTCATAATGATAGTAGGAGGCTTGGTAGGTTTAAGAATAGTTTTTGCTGTACTTT
CTATAGTGAATAGAGTTAGGCAGGGATATTCACCATTATCGTTTCAGACCCACCTCCCAACCCCGAGGGG
ACCCGACAGGCCCGAAGGAATAGAAGAAGAAGGTGGAGAGAGAGACAGAGACAGATCCATTCGATTAGTG
AACGGATCGGCACTGCGTGCGCCAATTCTGCAGACAAATGGCAGTATTCATCCACAATTTTAAAAGAAAA
GGGGGGATTGGGGGGTACAGTGCAGGGGAAAGAATAGTAGACATAATAGCAACAGACATACAAACTAAAG
AATTACAAAAACAAATTACAAAAATTCAAAATTTTCGGGTTTATTACAGGGACAGCAGAGATCCAGTTTG
GTTAGTACCGGGCCCGCTCTAGCGTGAGGCTCCGGTGCCCGTCAGTGGGCAGAGCGCACATCGCCCACAG
TCCCCGAGAAGTTGGGGGGAGGGGTCGGCAATTGAACCGGTGCCTAGAGAAGGTGGCGCGGGGTAAACTG
GGAAAGTGATGTCGTGTACTGGCTCCGCCTTTTTCCCGAGGGTGGGGGAGAACCGTATATAAGTGCAGTA
GTCGCCGTGAACGTTCTTTTTCGCAACGGGTTTGCCGCCAGAACACAGGTAAGTGCCGTGTGTGGTTCCC
GCGGGCCTGGCCTCTTTACGGGTTATGGCCCTTGCGTGCCTTGAATTACTTCCACCTGGCTGCAGTACGT
GATTCTTGATCCCGAGCTTCGGGTTGGAAGTGGGTGGGAGAGTTCGAGGCCTTGCGCTTAAGGAGCCCCT
TCGCCTCGTGCTTGAGTTGAGGCCTGGCCTGGGCGCTGGGGCCGCCGCGTGCGAATCTGGTGGCACCTTC
GCGCCTGTCTCGCTGCTTTCGATAAGTCTCTAGCCATTTAAAATTTTTGATGACCTGCTGCGACGCTTTT
TTTCTGGCAAGATAGTCTTGTAAATGCGGGCCAAGATCTGCACACTGGTATTTCGGTTTTTGGGGCCGCG
GGCGGCGACGGGGCCCGTGCGTCCCAGCGCACATGTTCGGCGAGGCGGGGCCTGCGAGCGCGGCCACCGA
GAATCGGACGGGGGTAGTCTCAAGCTGGCCGGCCTGCTCTGGTGCCTGGCCTCGCGCCGCCGTGTATCGC
CCCGCCCTGGGCGGCAAGGCTGGCCCGGTCGGCACCAGTTGCGTGAGCGGAAAGATGGCCGCTTCCCGGC
CCTGCTGCAGGGAGCTCAAAATGGAGGACGCGGCGCTCGGGAGAGCGGGCGGGTGAGTCACCCACACAAA
GGAAAAGGGCCTTTCCGTCCTCAGCCGTCGCTTCATGTGACTCCACGGAGTACCGGGCGCCGTCCAGGCA
CCTCGATTAGTTCTCGAGCTTTTGGAGTACGTCGTCTTTAGGTTGGGGGGAGGGGTTTTATGCGATGGAG
TTTCCCCACACTGAGTGGGTGGAGACTGAAGTTAGGCCAGCTTGGCACTTGATGTAATTCTCCTTGGAAT
TTGCCCTTTTTGAGTTTGGATCTTGGTTCATTCTCAAGCCTCAGACAGTGGTTCAAAGTTTTTTTCTTCC
ATTTCAGGTGTCGTGAGCGGCCGCTGAACTGAATTCATCGACGTTAACTATTCTAGAGTACCCGGGCTAG
GATCCATGAGCACCAGGACACAGATAAATAAGGTTGTTCGCTTTGATAAACTTCCAGGATTCGGAGACAG
TATTGAAGCTCAGTGTGGCACATCTGTAAACGTTCACTCTTCACTTAGAGACATCCTCAACCAAATCACC
AAACCAAATGATGTTTATTCGTTCAGCCTTGCCAGTAGACTTTATGCTGAAGAGAGATACCCAATCCTGC
CAGAATACTTGCAGTGTGTGAAGGAACTGTATAGAGGAGGCTTGGAACCTATCAACTTTCAAACAGCTGC
AGATCAAGCCAGAGAGCTCATCAATTCCTGGGTAGAAAGTCAGACAAATGGAATTATCAGAAATGTCCTT
CAGCCAAGCTCCGTGGATTCTCAAACTGCAATGGTTCTGGTTAATGCCATTGTCTTCAAAGGACTGTGGG
AGAAAGCATTTAAGGATGAAGACACACAAGCAATGCCTTTCAGAGTGACTGAGCAAGAAAGCAAACCTGT
GCAGATGATGTACCAGATTGGTTTATTTAGAGTGGCATCAATGGCTTCTGAGAAAATGAAGATCCTGGAG
CTTCCATTTGCCAGTGGGACAATGAGCATGTTGGTGCTGTCGCCTGATGAAGTCTCAGGCCTTGAGCAGC
TTGAGAGTATAATCAACTTTGAAAAACTGACTGAATGGACCAGTTCTAATGTTATGGAAGAGAGGAAGAT
CAAAGTGTACTTACCTCGCATGAAGATGGAGGAAAAATACAACCTCACATCTGTCTTAATGGCTATGGGC
ATTACTGACGTGTTTAGCTCTTCAGCCAATCTGTCTGGCATCTCCTCAGCAGAGAGCCTGAAGATATCTC
AAGCTGTCCATGCAGCACATGCAGAAATCAATGAAGCAGGCAGAGAGGTGGTAGGGTCAGCAGAGGCTGG
AGTGGATGCTGCAAGCGTCTCTGAAGAATTTAGGGCTGACCATCCATTCCTCTTCTGTATCAAGCACATC
GCAACCAACGCCGTTCTCTTCTTTGGCAGATGTGTTTCCCCTGGATCCGAGGGCAGAGGAAGTCTTCTAA
CATGCGGTGACGTGGAGGAGAATCCCGGCCCTATGGCCACAACCATGGCCCAGTCCAAGCACGGCCTGAC
CAAGGAGATGACCATGAAGTACCGCATGGAGGGCTGCGTGGACGGCCACAAGTTCGTGATCACCGGCGAG
GGCATCGGCTACCCCTTCAAGGGCAAGCAGGCCATCAACCTGTGCGTGGTGGAGGGCGGC
Features (pLannotate 1.2.2; 17 found; start..end, strand, type, name):
    504..1073    +  CDS            nef (fragment): NEF_HV1H2 - Experimental evidence at protein level: Swiss-Prot protein existence level 1. Extracellular Nef protein targets CD4(+) T-lymphocytes for apoptosis by interacting with CXCR4 surface receptors. From Human immunodeficiency virus type 1 group M subtype B (isolate HXB2) (HIV-1).
   1080..1260    +  LTR            5' LTR (truncated): truncated 5' long terminal repeat (LTR) from HIV-1
   1322..1910    -  rep_origin     ori: high-copy-number ColE1/pMB1/pBR322/pUC origin of replication
   2081..2941    -  CDS            AmpR: β-lactamase; bla; confers resistance to ampicillin, carbenicillin, and related antibiotics
   2942..3046    -  promoter       AmpR promoter: bla
   3105..3157    -  misc_feature   bom (fragment): basis of mobility region from pBR322
   3312..3691    +  enhancer       CMV enhancer: human cytomegalovirus immediate early enhancer
   3692..3891    +  promoter       CMV promoter: human cytomegalovirus (CMV) immediate early promoter
   3909..4089    +  LTR            5' LTR (truncated): truncated 5' long terminal repeat (LTR) from HIV-1
   4136..4261    +  misc_feature   HIV-1 Ψ: packaging signal of human immunodeficiency virus type 1
   4245..4583    +  CDS            HIV-1 gag (fragment): gag protein from human immunodeficiency virus 1; gag
   4758..4991    +  misc_feature   RRE: The Rev response element (RRE) of HIV-1 allows for Rev-dependent mRNA export from the nucleus to the cytoplasm.
   5368..5468    +  CDS            Rev (fragment): human immunodeficiency virus 1 (HIV-1) Rev protein; rev; enhances nuclear export of unspliced and incompletely spliced viral mRNAs
   5518..5635    +  misc_feature   cPPT/CTS: central polypurine tract and central termination sequence of HIV-1
   5698..6876    +  promoter       EF-1α promoter: strong constitutive promoter for human elongation factor EF-1α
   6939..7952    +  CDS            ovalbumin (fragment): chicken ovalbumin
   8025..538     +  CDS            ZsGreen1 (fragment) (across the origin): Zoanthus green fluorescent protein mammalian codon-optimized
