[The description below was written by a language model from this plasmid's Addgene catalogue record and pLannotate feature annotations shown in this document.]
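Description:
pHIV-EF1a-2A-Ovalbumin(dN)-ZsGreen is an 8.2 kb HIV-1-based lentiviral transfer plasmid built on the pHIV-EF1a backbone. It is maintained in bacteria through a high-copy ColE1/pUC-type origin and an ampicillin resistance gene (β-lactamase with its own promoter); a remnant of the pBR322 bom region is also annotated. The viral portion begins with a CMV enhancer/promoter fused to a truncated 5' LTR, an arrangement that typically drives genomic RNA transcription in packaging cells. This is followed by the Ψ packaging signal with an adjoining gag fragment, the Rev response element for Rev-dependent nuclear export, and the cPPT/CTS element that aids nuclear import of the reverse-transcribed genome. A second truncated LTR annotation, preceded by a nef-derived fragment, closes the viral unit at the 3' end.

The payload is driven by the constitutive human EF-1α promoter. Downstream lies a fragment of ovalbumin, which the "dN" in the name suggests is an N-terminally deleted form, followed after a short gap by ZsGreen1, the Zoanthus green fluorescent protein, whose annotation spans the numbering origin of the circular sequence. The insert name indicates that the two are linked by a 2A self-cleaving peptide for bicistronic expression, although the 2A element itself is not annotated in the feature table. The catalogue lists the insert species as mouse, whereas the annotation identifies the ovalbumin as the chicken protein. The record describes the plasmid as an empty backbone for expressing ovalbumin with ZsGreen, and the leading "2A" in its name may point to a site for adding another gene upstream, though this is not stated. It allows transduced cells carrying the model antigen to be identified by green fluorescence, and the associated publication concerns anti-tumor immunity.
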