Addgene plasmid #231986: pHIV-EF1a-2A-Ovalbumin(dN)-ZsGreen
Purpose: Empty backbone for expression of Ovalbumin with Bi-cistronic expression ZsGreen
Depositing lab: Brian Ruffell. Depositing organization: H. Lee Moffitt Cancer Center and Research Institute. Publication: Interleukin-1alpha release during necrotic-like cell death generates myeloid-driven immunosuppression that restricts anti-tumor immunity. Hanggi K, Li J, Gangadharan A, Liu X, Celias DP, Osunmakinde O, Keske A, Davis J, Ahmad F, Giron A, Anadon CM, Gardner A, DeNardo DG, Shaw TI, Beg AA, Yu X, Ruffell B. Cancer Cell. 2024 Nov 13:S1535-6108(24)00402-1. doi: 10.1016/j.ccell.2024.10.014. PubMed 39577420.
Backbone
  Vector backbone: pHIV-EF1a
  Vector type: Lentiviral
Growth in bacteria
  Bacterial resistance: Ampicillin, 100 μg/mL
  Growth temperature: 37°C
  Growth strain: NEB Stable
  Copy number: High Copy
Gene/Insert
  Gene/Insert name: OVA-2A-ZsGreen
  Species: M. musculus (mouse)
  Cloning method: Ligation Independent Cloning
Terms and licenses: Academic/Nonprofit Terms; Industry Terms: Not Available to Industry
How to cite: pHIV-EF1a-2A-Ovalbumin(dN)-ZsGreen was a gift from Brian Ruffell (Addgene plasmid # 231986 ; http://n2t.net/addgene:231986 ; RRID:Addgene_231986)
